>Addgene plasmid #149039 | pGBW-m4046467 | addgene full sequence | sequence record 297858 | Ginkgo NGS Result
GCGGCCGCTTGCTATATTGAAGTACGGATTAGAAGCCGCCGAGCGGGCGACAGCCCTCCGACGGAAGACT
CTCCTCCGTGCGTCCTCGTCTTCACCGGTCGCGTTCCTGAAACGCAGATGTGCCTCGCGCCGCACTGCTC
CGAACAATAAAGATTCTACAATACTAGCTTTTATGGTTATGAAGAGGAAAAATTGGCAGTAACCTGGCCC
CACAAACCTTCAAATTAACGAATCAAATTAACAACCATAGGATGATAATGCGATTAGTTTTTTAGCCTTA
TTTCTGGGGTAATTAATCAGCGAAGCGATGATTTTTGATCTATTAACAGATATATAAATGGAAAAGCTGC
ATAACCACTTTAACTAATACTTTCAACATTTTCAGTTTGTATTACTTCTTATTCAAATGTCATAAAAGTA
TCAACAAAAAATTGTTAATATACCTCTATACTTTAACGTCAAGGAGAAAAAACTATAATGGCAGATTCCA
ACGGTACTATTACCGTTGAAGAGCTTAAAAAGCTCCTTGAACAATGGAACCTAGTAATAGGTTTCCTATT
CCTTACATGGATTTGTCTTCTACAATTTGCCTATGCCAACAGGAATAGGTTTTTGTATATAATTAAGTTA
ATTTTCCTCTGGCTGTTATGGCCAGTAACTTTAGCTTGTTTTGTGCTTGCTGCTGTTTACAGAATAAATT
GGATCACCGGTGGAATTGCTATCGCAATGGCTTGTCTTGTAGGCTTGATGTGGCTCAGCTACTTCATTGC
TTCTTTCAGACTGTTTGCGCGTACGCGTTCCATGTGGTCATTCAATCCAGAAACTAACATTCTTCTCAAC
GTGCCACTCCATGGCACTATTCTGACCAGACCGCTTCTAGAAAGTGAACTCGTAATCGGAGCTGTGATCC
TTCGTGGACATCTTCGTATTGCTGGACACCATCTAGGACGCTGTGACATCAAGGACCTGCCTAAAGAAAT
CACTGTTGCTACATCACGAACGCTTTCTTATTACAAATTGGGAGCTTCGCAGCGTGTAGCAGGTGACTCA
GGTTTTGCTGCATACAGTCGCTACAGGATTGGCAACTATAAATTAAACACAGACCATTCCAGTAGCAGTG
ACAATATTGCTTTGCTTGTACAGCTCGTGCCGAGAGGTTCTCACCATCATCACCATCATTAAACAGGCCC
CTTTTCCTTTGTCGATATCATGTAATTAGTTATGTCACGCTTACATTCACGCCCTCCTCCCACATCCGCT
CTAACCGAAAAGGAAGGAGTTAGACAACCTGAAGTCTAGGTCCCTATTTATTTTTTTTAATAGTTATGTT
AGTATTAAGAACGTTATTTATATTTCAAATTTTTCTTTTTTTTCTGTACAAAGCGGCCGCCGAACCACTA
GTGCACTGCAGTACACGGTTTCCTTGAAATTTTTTTGATTCGGTAATCTCCGAACAGAAGGAAGAACGAA
GGAAGGAGCACAGACTTAGATTGGTATATATACGCATATGTAGTGTTGAAGAAACATGAAATTGCCCAGT
ATTCTTAACCCAACTGCACAGAACAAAAACGTGCAGGAAACGAAGATAAATCATGTCGAAAGCTACATAT
AAGGAACGTGCTGCTACTCATCCTAGTCCTGTTGCTGCCAAGCTATTTAATATCATGCACGAAAAGCAAA
CAAACTTGTGTGCTTCATTGGATGTTCGTACCACCAAGGAATTACTGGAGTTAGTTGAAGCATTAGGTCC
CAAAATTTGTTTACTAAAAACACATGTGGATATCTTGACTGATTTTTCCATGGAGGGCACAGTTAAGCCG
CTAAAGGCATTATCCGCCAAGTACAATTTTTTACTCTTCGAGGACAGAAAATTTGCTGACATTGGTAATA
CAGTCAAATTGCAGTACTCTGCGGGTGTATACAGAATAGCAGAATGGGCAGACATTACGAATGCACACGG
TGTGGTGGGCCCAGGTATTGTTAGCGGTTTGAAGCAGGCGGCAGAAGAAGTAACAAAGGAACCTAGAGGC
CTTTTGATGTTAGCAGAATTGTCATGCAAGGGCTCCCTATCTACTGGAGAATATACTAAGGGTACTGTTG
ACATTGCGAAGAGCGACAAAGATTTTGTTATCGGCTTTATTGCTCAAAGAGACATGGGTGGAAGAGATGA
AGGTTACGATTGGTTGATTATGACACCCGGTGTGGGTTTAGATGACAAGGGAGATGCATTGGGTCAACAG
TATAGAACCGTGGATGATGTGGTTTCTACAGGATCTGACATTATTATTGTTGGAAGAGGACTATTTGCAA
AGGGAAGGGATGCTAAGGTAGAGGGTGAACGTTACAGAAAAGCAGGCTGGGAAGCATATTTGAGAAGATG
CGGCCAGCAAAACTAAAAAACTGTATTATAAGTAAATGCATGTATACTAAACTCACAAATTAGAGCTTCA
ATTTAATTATATCAGTTATTACCCGAGTAACGAAGCATCTGTGCTTCATTTTGTAGAACAAAAATGCAAC
GCGAGAGCGCTAATTTTTCAAACAAAGAATCTGAGCTGCATTTTTACAGAACAGAAATGCAACGCGAAAG
CGCTATTTTACCAACGAAGAATCTGTGCTTCATTTTTGTAAAACAAAAATGCAACGCGAGAGCGCTAATT
TTTCAAACAAAGAATCTGAGCTGCATTTTTACAGAACAGAAATGCAACGCGAGAGCGCTATTTTACCAAC
AAAGAATCTATACTTCTTTTTTGTTCTACAAAAATGCATCCCGAGAGCGCTATTTTTCTAACAAAGCATC
TTAGATTACTTTTTTTCTCCTTTGTGCGCTCTATAATGCAGTCTCTTGATAACTTTTTGCACTGTAGGTC
CGTTAAGGTTAGAAGAAGGCTACTTTGGTGTCTATTTTCTCTTCCATAAAAAAAGCCTGACTCCACTTCC
CGCGTTTACTGATTACTAGCGAAGCTGCGGGTGCATTTTTTCAAGATAAAGGCATCCCCGATTATATTCT
ATACCGATGTGGATTGCGCATACTTTGTGAACAGAAAGTGATAGCGTTGATGATTCTTCATTGGTCAGAA
AATTATGAACGGTTTCTTCTATTTTGTCTCTATATACTACGTATAGGAAATGTTTACATTTTCGTATTGT
TTTCGATTCACTCTATGAATAGTTCTTACTACAATTTTTTTGTCTAAAGAGTAATACTAGAGATAAACAT
AAAAAATGTAGAGGTCGAGTTTAGATGCAAGTTCAAGGAGCGAAAGGTGGATGGGTAGGTTATATAGGGA
TATAGCACAGAGATATATAGCAAAGAGATACTTTTGAGCAATGTTTGTGGAAGCGGTATTCGCAATATTT
TAGTAGCTCGTTACAGTCCGGTGCGTTTTTGGTTTTTTGAAAGTGCGTCATCAGAGCGCTTTTGGTTTTC
AAAAGCGCTCTGAAGTTCCTATACTTTCTAGCTAGAGAATAGGAACTTCCCGAGCGGCCGCGTGTTACAA
GCTTGACTCCAGCGTAACTGGACTGCAATCAACTCACTGGCTCACCTTCACGGGTGGGCCTTTCTTCGGT
AGAAAATCAAAGGATCTTCTTGAGATCCTTTTTTTCTGCGCGTAATCTGCTGCTTGCAAACAAAAAAACC
ACCGCTACCAGCGGTGGTTTGTTTGCCGGATCAAGAGCTACCAACTCTTTTTCCGAGGTAACTGGCTTCA
GCAGAGCGCAGATACCAAATACTGTTCTTCTAGTGTAGCCGTAGTTAGGCCACCACTTCAAGAACTCTGT
AGCACCGCCTACATACCTCGCTCTGCTAATCCTGTTACCAGTGGCTGCTGCCAGTGGCGATAAGTCGTGT
CTTACCGGGTTGGACTCAAGACGATAGTTACCGGATAAGGCGCAGCGGTCGGGCTGAACGGGGGGTTCGT
GCACACAGCCCAGCTTGGAGCGAACGACCTACACCGAACTGAGATACCTACAGCGTGAGCTATGAGAAAG
CGCCACGCTTCCCGAAGGGAGAAAGGCGGACAGGTATCCGGTAAGCGGCAGGGTCGGAACAGGAGAGCGC
ACGAGGGAGCTTCCAGGGGTAAACGCCTGGTATCTTTATAGTCCTGTCGGGTTTCGCCACCTCTGACTTG
AGCATCGATTTTTGTGATGCTCGTCAGGGGGGCGGAGCCTATGGAAAAACGCCAGCAACGCAGAAAGGCC
CACCCGAAGGTGAGCCAGGTGATTACATTTGGGCCCTCATCAGAGGTTTTCACCGTCATCACCGAAACGC
GCGAGGCAGCTGCGGTAAAGCTCATCAGCGTGGTCGTGAAGCGATTCACAGATGTCTGCCTGTTCATCCG
CGTCCAGCTCGTTGAGTTTCTCCAGAAGCGTTAATGTCTGGCTTCTGATAAAGCGGGCCATGTTAAGGGC
GGTTTTTTCCTGTTTGGTCACTTACCAATGCTTAATCAGTGAGGCACCTATCTCAGCGATCTGTCTATTT
CGTTCATCCATAGTTGCCTGACTCCCCGTCGTGTAGATAACTACGATGCGGGAGGGCTTACCATCTGGCC
CCAGTGCTGCAATGATACCGCGAGACCCACGCTCACCGGCTCCAGATTTATCAGCAATAAACCAGCCAGC
CGGGAGGGCCGAGCGCAGAAGTGATCCTGCAACTTTATCCGCCTCCATCCAGTCTATTAATTGTTGCCGG
GAAGCTAGAGTAAGTAGTTCGCCAGTTAATAGTTTGCGCAACGTTGTTGCCATTGCTACAGGCATCGTGG
TGTCACGCTCGTCGTTTGGTATGGCTTCATTCAGCTCCGGTTCCCAACGATCAAGGCGAGTTACATGATC
CCCCATGTTGTGCAAAAAAGCGGTTAGCTCCTTCGGTCCTCCGATCGTTGCCAGAAGTAAGTTGGCCGCA
GTGTTATCACTCATGGTTATGGCAGCACTGCATAATTCTCTTACTGTCATGCCATCCGTGAGATGCTTTT
CTGTGACTGGTGAGTACTCAACCAAGTCATTCTGAGAATAGTGTATGCGGCGACCGAGTTGCTCTTGCCC
GGCGTCAATACGGGATAATACCGCGCCACATAGCAGAACTTTAAAAGTGCTCATCATTGGAAAACGTTCT
TCGGGGCGTAAACTCTCAAGGATCTTACCGCTGTTGAGATCCAGTTCGATGTAACCCACTCGTGCACCCA
ACTGATCTTCAGCATCTTTTACTTTCACCAGCGTTTCTGGGTGAGCAAAAACAGGAAGGCAAAATGCCGC
AAAAAAGGGAATAAGGGCGACACGGAAATGTTGAATACTCATTTTAGCTTCCTTAGCTCCTGAAAATCTC
GATAACTCAAAAAATACGCCCGGTAGTGATCTTATTTCATTATGGTGAAAGTTGGAACCTCTTACGTGCC
GATCAAGTCAAAAGCCTCCGGTCGGAGGCTTTTGACTTTCTGCTATGGAGGTCAGGTATGATTTAAATGG
TCAGTTAGA
Features (pLannotate 1.2.2; 13 found; start..end, strand, type, name):
     25..466     +  promoter       GAL1 promoter: S. cerevisiae GAL1; inducible promoter, regulated by Gal4
    478..1143    +  CDS            VME1_SARS2: Experimental evidence at protein level: Swiss-Prot protein existence level 1. Component of the viral envelope that plays a central role in virus morphogenesis and assembly via its interactions with other viral proteins (By similarity). Regulates the localization of S protein at cis-Golgi, the place of virus budding (PubMed:33229438). May act by binding cytoplasmic c-terminus of S (PubMed:33229438). From Severe acute respiratory syndrome coronavirus 2 (2019-nCoV) (SARS-CoV-2).
   1208..1380    +  terminator     CYC1 terminator (fragment): S. cerevisiae CYC1; transcription terminator for CYC1
   1416..1592    +  promoter       URA3 promoter (fragment): S. cerevisiae URA3
   1593..2396    +  CDS            URA3: orotidine-5'-phosphate decarboxylase, required for uracil biosynthesis; S. cerevisiae URA3; yeast auxotrophic marker, counterselectable with 5-fluoroorotic acid (5-FOA)
   2479..3461    -  rep_origin     2μ ori: yeast 2μ plasmid origin of replication
   3539..3568    +  terminator     T3Te terminator: phage T3 early transcription terminator
   3590..4177    +  rep_origin     ori: high-copy-number ColE1/pMB1/pBR322/pUC origin of replication
   4189..4216    -  terminator     T7Te terminator: phage T7 early transcription terminator
   4240..4431    -  CDS            rop: Rop protein, which maintains plasmids at low copy number; rop
   4432..5292    -  CDS            AmpR: β-lactamase; bla; confers resistance to ampicillin, carbenicillin, and related antibiotics
   5293..5395    -  promoter       cat promoter: promoter of the E. coli cat gene encoding chloramphenicol acetyltransferase
   5396..5427    -  terminator     tonB terminator: bidirectional E. coli tonB-P14 transcription terminator
