[The description below was written by a language model from this plasmid's Addgene catalogue record and pLannotate feature annotations shown in this document.]
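Description:
pGBW-m4046467 is an episomal yeast expression plasmid that also propagates in E. coli, built to produce the SARS-CoV-2 membrane (M) glycoprotein in Saccharomyces cerevisiae. In bacteria it replicates from a high-copy ColE1/pUC-type origin and is selected with ampicillin through a β-lactamase gene, which the annotation places downstream of a cat promoter. A short rop annotation lies next to AmpR, although the catalogue lists the plasmid as high copy. Phage T3Te and T7Te terminators and a tonB terminator flank the bacterial modules, presumably insulating them from read-through transcription. In yeast, the 2μ origin supports multicopy maintenance. The URA3 marker allows selection in ura3 auxotrophic strains on medium lacking uracil and can be counterselected with 5-FOA.

The expression cassette consists of the GAL1 promoter, the wild-type M coding sequence and a CYC1 terminator fragment. GAL1 is regulated by Gal4, so expression is galactose-inducible. The insert was made by gene synthesis from the NCBI reference protein. Listing S. cerevisiae alongside the virus as species may reflect codon adaptation for yeast, but the record does not say so. According to the catalogue, the backbone adds a C-terminal thrombin-cleavable 6xHis tag. The feature table does not annotate this tag separately, but it would sit in the short gap between the M reading frame and the terminator. It would allow metal-affinity purification followed by tag removal.

The stated purpose is yeast expression of M, the envelope component central to coronavirus assembly, which suits inducible protein production and purification. The depositor notes that the sequence comes from next-generation sequencing used for quality control and may not fully cover the plasmid. The sequence record is also several hundred bases longer than the listed backbone and insert sizes combined.
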