Addgene plasmid #149039: pGBW-m4046467
Purpose: Yeast Expression plasmid for SARS-CoV-2 M (membrane)
Depositing lab: Ginkgo Bioworks & Benjie Chen. Depositing organization: Ginkgo Bioworks.
Backbone
  Vector backbone: AmpR; 2u URA3
  Backbone size w/o insert (bp): 4078
  Vector type: Yeast Expression
  Selectable markers: URA3
Growth in bacteria
  Bacterial resistance: Ampicillin, 100 μg/mL
  Growth temperature: 37°C
  Growth strain: DH5alpha
  Copy number: High Copy
Gene/Insert
  Gene/Insert name: SARS-CoV-2 M (membrane) (alt names: membrane glycoprotein; M protein)
  Species: S. cerevisiae (budding yeast); Severe acute respiratory syndrome coronavirus 2
  Insert size (bp): 662
  Mutation: wt
  Entrez Gene: M (a.k.a. GU280_gp05)
  Promoter: pGAL1
  Tag / fusion protein: Cleavable thrombin;6xHIS (C terminal on backbone)
  Cloning method: Unknown
Resource information
  A portion of this plasmid was derived from a plasmid made by: GinkgoBioworks
Depositor comments: NCBI Reference Sequence: YP_009724393.1. Created by gene synthesis with Not1 site. NGS used for QC was performed by Ginkgo and may not fully cover the entire plasmid.
How to cite: pGBW-m4046467 was a gift from Ginkgo Bioworks & Benjie Chen (Addgene plasmid # 149039 ; http://n2t.net/addgene:149039 ; RRID:Addgene_149039)
